>Addgene plasmid #148655 | pnEA-NpG-HsNot11_321-498_AF | depositor full sequence | sequence record 291103 | Full Sequence
TTCTTGAAGACGAAAGGGCCTCGTGATACGCCTATTTTTATAGGTTAATGTCATGATAATAATGGTTTCT
TAGACGTCAGGTGGCACTTTTCGGGGAAATGTGCGCGGAACCCCTATTTGTTTATTTTTCTAAATACATT
CAAATATGTATCCGCTCATGAGACAATAACCCTGATAAATGCTTCAATAATATTGAAAAAGGAAGAGTAT
GAGTATTCAACATTTCCGTGTCGCCCTTATTCCCTTTTTTGCGGCATTTTGCCTTCCTGTTTTTGCTCAC
CCAGAAACGCTGGTGAAAGTAAAAGATGCTGAAGATCAGTTGGGTGCACGAGTGGGTTACATCGAACTGG
ATCTCAACAGCGGTAAGATCCTTGAGAGTTTTCGCCCCGAAGAACGTTTTCCAATGATGAGCACTTTTAA
AGTTCTGCTATGTGGCGCGGTATTATCCCGTGTTGACGCCGGGCAAGAGCAACTCGGTCGCCGCATACAC
TATTCTCAGAATGACTTGGTTGAGTACTCACCAGTCACAGAAAAGCATCTTACGGATGGCATGACAGTAA
GAGAATTATGCAGTGCTGCCATAACCATGAGTGATAACACTGCGGCCAACTTACTTCTGACAACGATCGG
AGGACCGAAGGAGCTAACCGCTTTTTTGCACAACATGGGGGATCATGTAACTCGCCTTGATCGTTGGGAA
CCGGAGCTGAATGAAGCCATACCAAACGACGAGCGTGACACCACGATGCCTGCAGCAATGGCAACAACGT
TGCGCAAACTATTAACTGGCGAACTACTTACTCTAGCTTCCCGGCAACAATTAATAGACTGGATGGAGGC
GGATAAAGTTGCAGGACCACTTCTGCGCTCGGCCCTTCCGGCTGGCTGGTTTATTGCTGATAAATCTGGA
GCCGGTGAGCGTGGGTCTCGCGGTATCATTGCAGCACTGGGGCCAGATGGTAAGCCCTCCCGTATCGTAG
TTATCTACACGACGGGGAGTCAGGCAACTATGGATGAACGAAATAGACAGATCGCTGAGATAGGTGCCTC
ACTGATTAAGCATTGGTAACTGTCAGACCAAGTTTACTCATATATACTTTAGATTGATTTAAAACTTCAT
TTTTAATTTAAAAGGATCTAGGTGAAGATCCTTTTTGATAATCTCATGACCAAAATCCCTTAACGTGAGT
TTTCGTTCCACTGAGCGTCAGACCCCGTAGAAAAGATCAAAGGATCTTCTTGAGATCCTTTTTTTCTGCG
CGTAATCTGCTGCTTGCAAACAAAAAAACCACCGCTACCAGCGGTGGTTTGTTTGCCGGATCAAGAGCTA
CCAACTCTTTTTCCGAAGGTAACTGGCTTCAGCAGAGCGCAGATACCAAATACTGTCCTTCTAGTGTAGC
CGTAGTTAGGCCACCACTTCAAGAACTCTGTAGCACCGCCTACATACCTCGCTCTGCTAATCCTGTTACC
AGTGGCTGCTGCCAGTGGCGATAAGTCGTGTCTTACCGGGTTGGACTCAAGACGATAGTTACCGGATAAG
GCGCAGCGGTCGGGCTGAACGGGGGGTTCGTGCACACAGCCCAGCTTGGAGCGAACGACCTACACCGAAC
TGAGATACCTACAGCGTGAGCTATGAGAAAGCGCCACGCTTCCCGAAGGGAGAAAGGCGGACAGGTATCC
GGTAAGCGGCAGGGTCGGAACAGGAGAGCGCACGAGGGAGCTTCCAGGGGGAAACGCCTGGTATCTTTAT
AGTCCTGTCGGGTTTCGCCACCTCTGACTTGAGCGTCGATTTTTGTGATGCTCGTCAGGGGGGCGGAGCC
TATGGAAAAACGCCAGCAACGCGGCCTTTTTACGGTTCCTGGCCTTTTGCTGGCCTTTTGCTCACATGTT
CTTTCCTGCGTTATCCCCTGATTCTGTGGATAACCGTATTACCGCCTTTGAGTGAGCTGATACCGCTCGC
CGCAGCCGAACGACCGAGCGCAGCGAGTCAGTGAGCGAGGAAGCGGAAGAGCGCCTGATGCGGTATTTTC
TCCTTACGCATCTGTGCGGTATTTCACACCGCATATATGGTGCACTCTCAGTACAATCTGCTCTGATGCC
GCATAGTTAAGCCAGTATACACTCCGCTATCGCTACGTGACTGGGTCATGGCTGCGCCCCGACACCCGCC
AACACCCGCTGACGCGCCCTGACGGGCTTGTCTGCTCCCGGCATCCGCTTACAGACAAGCTGTGACCGTC
TCCGGGAGCTGCATGTGTCAGAGGTTTTCACCGTCATCACCGAAACGCGCGAGGCAGCTGCGGTAAAGCT
CATCAGCGTGGTCGTGAAGCGATTCACAGATGTCTGCCTGTTCATCCGCGTCCAGCTCGTTGAGTTTCTC
CAGAAGCGTTAATGTCTGGCTTCTGATAAAGCGGGCCATGTTAAGGGCGGTTTTTTCCTGTTTGGTCACT
GATGCCTCCGTGTAAGGGGGATTTCTGTTCATGGGGGTAATGATACCGATGAAACGAGAGAGGATGCTCA
CGATACGGGTTACTGATGATGAACATGCCCGGTTACTGGAACGTTGTGAGGGTAAACAACTGGCGGTATG
GATGCGGCGGGACCAGAGAAAAATCACTCAGGGTCAATGCCAGCGCTTCGTTAATACAGATGTAGGTGTT
CCACAGGGTAGCCAGCAGCATCCTGCGATGCAGATCCGGAACATAATGGTGCAGGGCGCTGACTTCCGCG
TTTCCAGACTTTACGAAACACGGAAACCGAAGACCATTCATGTTGTTGCTCAGGTCGCAGACGTTTTGCA
GCAGCAGTCGCTTCACGTTCGCTCGCGTATCGGTGATTCATTCTGCTAACCAGTAAGGCAACCCCGCCAG
CCTAGCCGGGTCCTCAACGACAGGAGCACGATCATGCGCACCCGTGGCCAGGACCCAACGCTGCCCGAGA
TGCGCCGCGTGCGGCTGCTGGAGATGGCGGACGCGATGGATATGTTCTGCCAAGGGTTGGTTTGCGCATT
CACAGTTCTCCGCAAGAATTGATTGGCTCCAATTCTTGGAGTGGTGAATCCGTTAGCGAGGTGCCGCCGG
CTTCCATTCAGGTCGAGGTGGCCCGGCTCCATGCACCGCGACGCAACGCGGGGAGGCAGACAAGGTATAG
GGCGGCGCCTACAATCCATGCCAACCCGTTCCATGTGCTCGCCGAGGCGGCATAAATCGCCGTGACGATC
AGCGGTCCAGTGATCGAAGTTAGGCTGGTAAGAGCCGCGAGCGATCCTTGAAGCTGTCCCTGATGGTCGT
CATCTACCTGCCTGGACAGCATGGCCTGCAACGCGGGCATCCCGATGCCGCCGGAAGCGAGAAGAATCAT
AATGGGGAAGGCCATCCAGCCTCGCGTCGCGAACGCCAGCAAGACGTAGCCCAGCGCGTCGGCCGCCATG
CCGGCGATAATGGCCTGCTTCTCGCCGAAACGTTTGGTGGCGGGACCAGTGACGAAGGCTTGAGCGAGGG
CGTGCAAGATTCCGAATACCGCAAGCGACAGGCCGATCATCGTCGCGCTCCAGCGAAAGCGGTCCTCGCC
GAAAATGACCCAGAGCGCTGCCGGCACCTGTCCTACGAGTTGCATGATAAAGAAGACAGTCATAAGTGCG
GCGACGATAGTCATGCCCCGCGCCCACCGGAAGGAGCTGACTGGGTTGAAGGCTCTCAAGGGCATCGGTC
GAGATCCCGGTGCCTAATGAGTGAGCTAACTTACATTAATTGCGTTGCGCTCACTGCCCGCTTTCCAGTC
GGGAAACCTGTCGTGCCAGCTGCATTAATGAATCGGCCAACGCGCGGGGAGAGGCGGTTTGCGTATTGGG
CGCCAGGGTGGTTTTTCTTTTCACCAGTGAGACGGGCAACAGCTGATTGCCCTTCACCGCCTGGCCCTGA
GAGAGTTGCAGCAAGCGGTCCACGCTGGTTTGCCCCAGCAGGCGAAAATCCTGTTTGATGGTGGTTAACG
GCGGGATATAACATGAGCTGTCTTCGGTATCGTCGTATCCCACTACCGAGATATCCGCACCAACGCGCAG
CCCGGACTCGGTAATGGCGCGCATTGCGCCCAGCGCCATCTGATCGTTGGCAACCAGCATCGCAGTGGGA
ACGATGCCCTCATTCAGCATTTGCATGGTTTGTTGAAAACCGGACATGGCACTCCAGTCGCCTTCCCGTT
CCGCTATCGGCTGAATTTGATTGCGAGTGAGATATTTATGCCAGCCAGCCAGACGCAGACGCGCCGAGAC
AGAACTTAATGGGCCCGCTAACAGCGCGATTTGCTGGTGACCCAATGCGACCAGATGCTCCACGCCCAGT
CGCGTACCGTCTTCATGGGAGAAAATAATACTGTTGATGGGTGTCTGGTCAGAGACATCAAGAAATAACG
CCGGAACATTAGTGCAGGCAGCTTCCACAGCAATGGCATCCTGGTCATCCAGCGGATAGTTAATGATCAG
CCCACTGACGCGTTGCGCGAGAAGATTGTGCACCGCCGCTTTACAGGCTTCGACGCCGCTTCGTTCTACC
ATCGACACCACCACGCTGGCACCCAGTTGATCGGCGCGAGATTTAATCGCCGCGACAATTTGCGACGGCG
CGTGCAGGGCCAGACTGGAGGTGGCAACGCCAATCAGCAACGACTGTTTGCCCGCCAGTTGTTGTGCCAC
GCGGTTGGGAATGTAATTCAGCTCCGCCATCGCCGCTTCCACTTTTTCCCGCGTTTTCGCAGAAACGTGG
CTGGCCTGGTTCACCACGCGGGAAACGGTCTGATAAGAGACACCGGCATACTCTGCGACATCGTATAACG
TTACTGGTTTCACATTCACCACCCTGAATTGACTCTCTTCCGGGCGCTATCATGCCATACCGCGAAAGGT
TTTGCGCCATTCGATGGTGTCCGGGATCTCGACGCTCTCCCTTATGCGACTCCTGCATTAGGAAGCAGCC
CAGTAGTAGGTTGAGGCCGTTGAGCACCGCCGCCGCAAGGAATGGTGCATGCAAGGAGATGGCGCCCAAC
AGTCCCCCGGCCACGGGGCCTGCCACCATACCCACGCCGAAACAAGCGCTCATGAGCCCGAAGTGGCGAG
CCCGATCTTCCCCATCGGTGATGTCGGCGATATAGGCGCCAGCAACCGCACCTGTGGCGCCGGTGATGCC
GGCCACGATGCGTCCGGCGTAGAGGATCGAGATCTCGATCCCGCGAAATTAATACGACTCACTATAGGGG
AATTGTGAGCGGATAACAATTCCCCACTAGTAATAATTTTGTTTAACTTTAAGAAGGAGATATACCATGG
CCCCTATACTAGGTTATTGGAAAATTAAGGGCCTTGTGCAACCCACTCGACTTCTTTTGGAATATCTTGA
AGAAAAATATGAAGAGCATTTGTATGAGCGCGATGAAGGTGATAAATGGCGAAACAAAAAGTTTGAATTG
GGTTTGGAGTTTCCCAATCTTCCTTATTATATTGATGGTGATGTTAAATTAACACAGTCTATGGCCATCA
TACGTTATATAGCTGACAAGCACAACATGTTGGGTGGTTGTCCAAAAGAGCGTGCAGAGATTTCAATGCT
TGAAGGAGCGGTTTTGGATATTAGATACGGTGTTTCGAGAATTGCATATAGTAAAGACTTTGAAACTCTC
AAAGTTGATTTTCTTAGCAAGCTACCTGAAATGCTGAAAATGTTCGAAGATCGTTTATGTCATAAAACAT
ATTTAAATGGTGATCATGTAACCCATCCTGACTTCATGTTGTATGACGCTCTTGATGTTGTTTTATACAT
GGACCCAATGTGCCTGGATGCGTTCCCAAAATTAGTTTGTTTTAAAAAACGTATTGAAGCTATCCCACAA
ATTGATAAGTACTTGAAATCCAGCAAGTATATAGCATGGCCTTTGCAGGGCTGGCAAGCCACGTTTGGTG
GTGGCGACCATCCGCCAAAATCGGATGGTACCGGCAGCGGCCTGGAAGTTCTGTTCCAGGGGCCCCATAT
GCTCGAGAGCACTGGTGTGGAGATCAAACGAATAATGGCCAAAGCCTTCAAAAGCCCCTTATCCTCTCCC
CAACAAACACAGCTACTTGGTGAGTTGGAAAAAGACCCCAAACTTGTCTACCATATTGGCCTCACCCCAG
CCAAACTTCCTGACCTTGTGGAAAACAACCCTTTAGTCGCTATAGAAATGTTGCTGAAATTAATGCAGTC
AAGCCAGATCACTGAGTATTTCTCTGTCCTGGTCAATATGGACATGTCTTTACATTCAATGGAAGTTGTA
AATCGACTAACTACAGCTGTTGATCTACCTCCTGAATTTATTCACCTTTATATATCAAATTGCATCTCTA
CTTGTGAACAGATTAAGGATAAATATATGCAGAATCGGTTGGTGCGTCTTGTGTGTGTGTTTCTCCAATC
CTTGATCCGTAACAAAATTATTAATGTACAGGATTTGTTTATAGAAGTGCAGGCATTCTGTATTGAATTC
AGTAGGATACGAGAAGCTGCTGGTCTTTTCCGGTTGTTGAAGACATTGGATTAAGGATCCTAATAGTCTA
GAGCTAGCCCTAGGAGATCCGGCTGCTAACAAAGCCCGAAAGGAAGCTGAGTTGGCTGCTGCCACCGCTG
AGCAATAACTAGCATAACCCCTTGGGGCCTCTAAACGGGTCTTGAGGGGTTTTTTGCTGAAAGGAGGAAC
TATATCCGGATATCCCGCAAGAGGCCCGGCAGTACCGGCATAACCAAGCCTATGCCTACAGCATCCAGGG
TGACGGTGCCGAGGATGACGATGAGCGCATTGTTAGATTTCATACACGGTGCCTGACTGCGTTAGCAATT
TAACTGTGATAAACTACCGCATTAAAGCTTATCGATGATAAGCTGTCAAACATGAGAA
Features (pLannotate 1.2.2; 20 found; start..end, strand, type, name):
    104..208     +  promoter       AmpR promoter: bla
    209..1069    +  CDS            AmpR: β-lactamase; bla; confers resistance to ampicillin, carbenicillin, and related antibiotics
   1240..1828    +  rep_origin     ori: high-copy-number ColE1/pMB1/pBR322/pUC origin of replication
   2014..2156    -  misc_feature   bom: basis of mobility region from pBR322
   2258..2449    -  CDS            rop: Rop protein, which maintains plasmids at low copy number; rop
   2466..2846    +  CDS            YPB1_ECOLX: Protein predicted: Swiss-Prot protein existence level 4. From Escherichia coli.
   3088..3712    -  CDS            TcR (fragment): tetracycline efflux protein; tet; confers resistance to tetracycline
   3727..3748    -  protein_bind   CAP binding site: CAP binding activates transcription in the presence of cAMP. E. coli catabolite activator protein
   3761..4843    -  CDS            lacI: lac repressor; lacI; The lac repressor binds to the lac operator to inhibit transcription in E. coli. This inhibition can be relieved by adding lactose or isopropyl-β-D-thiogalactopyranoside (IPTG).
   4844..4921    -  promoter       lacI promoter: lacI
   4929..5208    -  CDS            TcR (fragment): tetracycline efflux protein; tet; confers resistance to tetracycline
   5230..5248    +  promoter       T7 promoter: promoter for bacteriophage T7 RNA polymerase
   5249..5273    +  protein_bind   lac operator: The lac repressor binds to the lac operator to inhibit transcription in E. coli. This inhibition can be relieved by adding lactose or isopropyl-β-D-thiogalactopyranoside (IPTG). lac repressor encoded by lacI
   5288..5310    +  RBS            RBS: efficient ribosome binding site from bacteriophage T7 gene 10 (Olins and Rangwala, 1989)
   5321..5971    +  CDS            GST: glutathione S-transferase from Schistosoma japonicum
   6028..6561    +  CDS            Cnot11 (fragment): CNO11_MOUSE - Also known as D1Bwg0212e. Experimental evidence at protein level: Swiss-Prot protein existence level 1. Component of the CCR4-NOT complex which is one of the major cellular mRNA deadenylases and is linked to various cellular processes including bulk mRNA degradation, miRNA-mediated repression, translational repression during translational initiation and general transcription regulation. Additional complex functions may be a consequence of its influence on mRNA expression. Is required for the association of CNOT10 with the CCR4-NOT complex. Seems not to be required for complex dea
   6602..6651    +  CDS            SET1 (fragment): solubility-enhancement tag derived from T7 phage gene 10B
   6659..6706    +  terminator     T7 terminator: transcription terminator for bacteriophage T7 RNA polymerase
   6729..6833    -  CDS            TcR (fragment): tetracycline efflux protein; tet; confers resistance to tetracycline
   6881..6909    -  promoter       tet promoter: E. coli promoter for tetracycline efflux protein gene
