[The description below was written by a language model from this plasmid's Addgene catalogue record and pLannotate feature annotations shown in this document.]
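Description:
pnEA-NpG-HsNot11_321-498_AF is a 6.9 kb bacterial expression plasmid for producing a C-terminal fragment (residues 321–498) of human CNOT11, also known as C2orf29, a subunit of the CCR4-NOT deadenylase complex. The catalogue lists the backbone as unknown, but the annotated features show a pET-like, pBR322-derived architecture. It has a ColE1/pMB1-type origin together with the bom site and the rop gene, which holds copy number down and agrees with the "low copy" entry in the record. Selection is by ampicillin through β-lactamase under its own promoter. Several disrupted fragments of the tetracycline resistance gene and its promoter are remnants of the parental backbone and are not expected to be functional.

The expression cassette consists of a T7 promoter followed by a lac operator and the phage T7 gene 10 ribosome binding site, and it ends at a T7 terminator. A plasmid-borne lacI gene supplies the repressor, so transcription should be IPTG-inducible in hosts that provide T7 RNA polymerase. The coding region begins with Schistosoma japonicum glutathione S-transferase, followed after a short linker by the CNOT11 fragment, giving an N-terminal GST fusion suited to glutathione affinity purification or pull-down assays. The record does not annotate what the linker contains, for example whether a protease cleavage site is present. The annotation tool matched the insert to the mouse orthologue, but the depositor states that the ORF derives from a human reference transcript. A short gene 10-derived match lies downstream of the insert; whether it is translated as part of the fusion is not stated. The depositor sequence may be theoretical rather than fully verified.
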