Addgene plasmid #148655: pnEA-NpG-HsNot11_321-498_AF
Purpose: Bacterial Expression of HsNot11_321-498
Depositing lab: Elisa Izaurralde. Depositing organization: Max Planck Institute for Developmental Biology.
Backbone
  Vector backbone: Unknown
  Vector type: Bacterial Expression
Growth in bacteria
  Bacterial resistance: Ampicillin, 100 μg/mL
  Growth temperature: 37°C
  Growth strain: DH5alpha
  Copy number: Low Copy
Gene/Insert
  Gene/Insert name: HsNot11_321-498 (alt name: C2ORF29)
  Species: H. sapiens (human)
  Entrez Gene: CNOT11 (a.k.a. C2orf29, C40)
  Cloning method: Unknown
Terms and licenses: Academic/Nonprofit Terms; Industry Terms: Not Available to Industry
Depositor comments: ORF extracted from NCBI:NM_017546.4. Plasmids from this collection were made available to the research community and donated after the lab closed. Please note that the sequence provided by the depositing laboratory may be theoretical/predicted or based on Sanger sequencing results. There may be discrepancies between sequencing results obtained by Addgene and the depositor sequence. If an Addgene verified sequence is not available, please contact before placing your order to request that our lab fully sequence the plasmid.
How to cite: pnEA-NpG-HsNot11_321-498_AF was a gift from Elisa Izaurralde (Addgene plasmid # 148655 ; http://n2t.net/addgene:148655 ; RRID:Addgene_148655)
